Addgene plasmid #113701: pJEP324-pAAV-FullH1TO-SaCa9sgRNAi(emx1sg1)-CMV-TetR-2A-EGFP-KASH-WPRE-shortPA
Purpose: Dox-inducible H1 driven SaCas9 gRNA expression cassette with a gRNA targeting EMX1. Followed by an EFS driven GFP-KASH in a separate reading frame.
Depositing lab: Jonathan Ploski. Depositing organization: University of Texas at Dallas. Publication: The Development of an AAV-Based CRISPR SaCas9 Genome Editing System That Can Be Delivered to Neurons in vivo and Regulated via Doxycycline and Cre-Recombinase. Kumar N, Stanford W, de Solis C, Aradhana, Abraham ND, Dao TJ, Thaseen S, Sairavi A, Gonzalez CU, Ploski JE. Front Mol Neurosci. 2018 Nov 13;11:413. doi: 10.3389/fnmol.2018.00413. eCollection 2018. PubMed 30483052.
Backbone
  Vector backbone: AAV
  Backbone manufacturer: Alligent Technologies
  Total vector size (bp): 6300
  Vector type: AAV, CRISPR
Growth in bacteria
  Bacterial resistance: Ampicillin, 100 μg/mL
  Growth temperature: 37°C
  Growth strain: NEB Stable
  Copy number: High Copy
Gene/Insert 1
  Gene/Insert name: SaCas9 gRNA Cassete
  gRNA/shRNA sequence: GGCCTCCCCAAAGCCTGGCCA
  Species: Synthetic
  Insert size (bp): 76
Gene/Insert 2
  Gene/Insert name: GFP
  gRNA/shRNA sequence: N/A
  Species: Synthetic
  Insert size (bp): 717
  Tag / fusion protein: KASH (C terminal on insert)
Resource information
  A portion of this plasmid was derived from a plasmid made by: pX601-AAV-CMV::NLS-SaCas9-NLS-3xHA-bGHpA;U6::BsaI-sgRNA from Feng Zhang plasmid #61591.pJEP14-AAV-H1/TO-sgRNA(Empty)-CMV-TetR-P2A-eGFP-KASH-pA from Jonathan Ploski, plasmid #82702.
Terms and licenses: Academic/Nonprofit Terms; Industry Terms: Not Available to Industry
Depositor comments: The H1TO promoter renders the gRNA inducible via the presence of Doxycycline. See: The Development of a Viral Mediated CRISPR/Cas9 System with Doxycycline Dependent gRNA Expression for Inducible In vitro and In vivo Genome Editing. de Solis CA, Ho A, Holehonnur R, Ploski JE. Front Mol Neurosci. 2016 Aug 18;9:70. doi: 10.3389/fnmol.2016.00070. eCollection 2016. 10.3389/fnmol.2016.00070 PubMed 27587996
How to cite: pJEP324-pAAV-FullH1TO-SaCa9sgRNAi(emx1sg1)-CMV-TetR-2A-EGFP-KASH-WPRE-shortPA was a gift from Jonathan Ploski (Addgene plasmid # 113701 ; http://n2t.net/addgene:113701 ; RRID:Addgene_113701)
