[The description below was written by a language model from this plasmid's Addgene catalogue record and pLannotate feature annotations shown in this document.]
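Description:
pJEP324-pAAV-FullH1TO-SaCa9sgRNAi(emx1sg1)-CMV-TetR-2A-EGFP-KASH-WPRE-shortPA is an AAV transfer plasmid of about 6.3 kb for doxycycline-regulated expression of a Staphylococcus aureus Cas9 guide RNA. It is propagated in bacteria as a high-copy plasmid with a ColE1/pUC-type origin and ampicillin resistance (AmpR). It also carries an f1 origin. AAV2 inverted terminal repeats flank the payload so the cassette can be packaged into recombinant AAV. One ITR is annotated in full, while the other is detected only as fragments in the sequenced record. The recommended recombination-deficient growth strain is consistent with the need to keep these repeats stable.

The payload has two transcription units. The first uses an H1 promoter variant containing tet operator sites (H1/TO, annotated as H1-2O2) to drive a spacer targeting EMX1 fused to the SaCas9 gRNA scaffold. The second uses the CMV enhancer/promoter to express TetR linked through a 2A peptide to EGFP fused at its C terminus to a KASH domain, which the annotation matches to a nesprin (SYNE3) fragment. This unit ends with a WPRE, which boosts transcript expression, and a short synthetic poly(A) signal. TetR binds the operators and represses the guide RNA; doxycycline releases TetR and permits guide transcription. KASH anchors EGFP to the nuclear envelope, marking the nuclei of transduced cells.

The catalogue purpose line describes the reporter as EFS-driven, but the plasmid name and the feature table both indicate CMV. No Cas9 coding sequence is present, so SaCas9 must be supplied separately. The associated publication describes inducible genome editing in neurons in vivo.
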