Features (pLannotate 1.2.2; 20 found; start..end, strand, type, name):
      8..83      +  misc_RNA       Sa gRNA scaffold: guide RNA scaffold for the Staphylococcus aureus CRISPR/Cas9 system
    116..419     +  enhancer       CMV enhancer: human cytomegalovirus immediate early enhancer
    420..623     +  promoter       CMV promoter: human cytomegalovirus (CMV) immediate early promoter
    774..1394    +  CDS            tetR: TETR2_ECOLX - Experimental evidence at protein level: Swiss-Prot protein existence level 1. TetR is the repressor of the tetracycline resistance element; its N-terminal region forms a helix-turn-helix structure and binds DNA. Binding of tetracycline to TetR reduces the repressor affinity for the tetracycline resistance gene (tetA) promoter operator sites. From Escherichia coli.
   1467..2180    +  CDS            EGFP: EGFP is a basic (constitutively fluorescent) green fluorescent protein published in 1996, derived from Aequorea victoria. It is reported to be a rapidly-maturing weak dimer with moderate acid sensitivity.
   2172..2444    +  CDS            SYNE3 (fragment): SYNE3_HUMAN - Also known as C14orf139 From Homo sapiens (Human).
   2446..2472    +  misc_feature   MCS (fragment): pBluescript multiple cloning site
   2472..3060    +  misc_feature   WPRE: woodchuck hepatitis virus posttranscriptional regulatory element
   3077..3124    +  polyA_signal   poly(A) signal: synthetic polyadenylation signal
   3147..3287    +  repeat_region  AAV2 ITR: inverted terminal repeat of adeno-associated virus serotype 2 inverted
   3292..3343    -  misc_feature   bom (fragment): basis of mobility region from pBR322
   3362..3817    +  rep_origin     f1 ori (sequence partly withheld): f1 bacteriophage origin of replication; arrow indicates direction of (+) strand synthesis
   3818..3867    -  misc_feature   bom (fragment): basis of mobility region from pBR322
   3969..4004    -  CDS            rop (fragment): Rop protein, which maintains plasmids at low copy number; rop
   4099..4203    +  promoter       AmpR promoter: bla
   4204..5064    +  CDS            AmpR: β-lactamase; bla; confers resistance to ampicillin, carbenicillin, and related antibiotics
   5235..5823    +  rep_origin     ori: high-copy-number ColE1/pMB1/pBR322/pUC origin of replication
   5896..5923    +  repeat_region  AAV2 ITR (fragment): inverted terminal repeat of adeno-associated virus serotype 2 inverted
   5952..5979    +  repeat_region  AAV2 ITR (fragment): inverted terminal repeat of adeno-associated virus serotype 2 inverted
   6159..6253    +  promoter       H1-2O2 promoter: doxycycline-inducible variant of the human H1 RNA promoter (Henriksen et al., 2007)
>Addgene plasmid #113701 | pJEP324-pAAV-FullH1TO-SaCa9sgRNAi(emx1sg1)-CMV-TetR-2A-EGFP-KASH-WPRE-shortPA | addgene full sequence | sequence record 232036 | Addgene NGS Result
CTGGCCAGTTTTAGTACTCTGGAAACAGAATCTACTAAAACAAGGCAAAATGCCGTGTTTATCTCGTCAA
CTTGTTGGCGAGATTTTTACCGGTCCATGGACTAGTTCTAGAGTCCGTTACATAACTTACGGTAAATGGC
CCGCCTGGCTGACCGCCCAACGACCCCCGCCCATTGACGTCAATAATGACGTATGTTCCCATAGTAACGC
CAATAGGGACTTTCCATTGACGTCAATGGGTGGAGTATTTACGGTAAACTGCCCACTTGGCAGTACATCA
AGTGTATCATATGCCAAGTACGCCCCCTATTGACGTCAATGACGGTAAATGGCCCGCCTGGCATTATGCC
CAGTACATGACCTTATGGGACTTTCCTACTTGGCAGTACATCTACGTATTAGTCATCGCTATTACCATGG
TGATGCGGTTTTGGCAGTACATCAATGGGCGTGGATAGCGGTTTGACTCACGGGGATTTCCAAGTCTCCA
CCCCATTGACGTCAATGGGAGTTTGTTTTGGCACCAAAATCAACGGGACTTTCCAAAATGTCGTAACAAC
TCCGCCCCATTGACGCAAATGGGCGGTAGGCGTGTACGGTGGGAGGTCTATATAAGCAGAGCTCGTTTAG
TGAACCGTCAGATCGCCTGGAGACGCCATCCACGCTGTTTTGACCTCCATAGAAGACACCGGGACCGATC
CAGCCTCCGCGGCCGGGAACGGTGCATTGGAACGGACCTGCAGGAATTGATCCGCGGCCGCACCGGTACC
ATGATGTCCAGATTAGATAAAAGTAAAGTGATTAACAGCGCATTAGAGCTGCTTAATGAGGTCGGAATCG
AAGGTTTAACAACCCGTAAACTCGCCCAGAAGCTAGGTGTAGAGCAGCCTACATTGTATTGGCATGTAAA
AAATAAGCGGGCTTTGCTCGACGCCTTAGCCATTGAGATGTTAGATAGGCACCATACTCACTTTTGCCCT
TTAGAAGGGGAAAGCTGGCAAGATTTTTTACGTAATAACGCTAAAAGTTTTAGATGTGCTTTACTAAGTC
ATCGCGATGGAGCAAAAGTACATTTAGGTACACGGCCTACAGAAAAACAGTATGAAACTCTCGAAAATCA
ATTAGCCTTTTTATGCCAACAAGGTTTTTCACTAGAGAATGCATTATATGCACTCAGCGCTGTGGGGCAT
TTTACTTTAGGTTGCGTATTGGAAGATCAAGAGCATCAAGTCGCTAAAGAAGAAAGGGAAACACCTACTA
CTGATAGTATGCCGCCATTATTACGACAAGCTATCGAATTATTTGATCACCAAGGTGCAGAGCCAGCCTT
CTTATTCGGCCTTGAATTGATCATATGCGGATTAGAAAAACAACTTAAATGTGAAAGTGGGTCCGCGGCT
AGCGGCAGTGGAGAGGGCAGAGGAAGTCTGCTAACATGCGGTGACGTCGAGGAGAATCCTGGCCCAGTGA
GCAAGGGCGAGGAGCTGTTCACCGGGGTGGTACCCATCCTGGTCGAGCTGGACGGCGACGTAAACGGCCA
CAAGTTCAGCGTGTCCGGCGAGGGCGAGGGCGATGCCACCTACGGCAAGCTGACCCTGAAGTTCATCTGC
ACCACCGGCAAGCTGCCCGTGCCCTGGCCCACCCTCGTGACCACCCTGACCTACGGCGTGCAGTGCTTCA
GCCGCTACCCCGACCACATGAAGCAGCACGACTTCTTCAAGTCCGCCATGCCCGAAGGCTACGTCCAGGA
GCGCACCATCTTCTTCAAGGACGACGGCAACTACAAGACCCGCGCCGAGGTGAAGTTCGAGGGCGACACC
CTGGTGAACCGCATCGAGCTGAAGGGCATCGACTTCAAGGAGGACGGCAACATCCTGGGGCACAAGCTGG
AGTACAACTACAACAGCCACAACGTCTATATCATGGCCGACAAGCAGAAGAACGGCATCAAGGTGAACTT
CAAGATCCGCCACAACATCGAGGACGGCAGCGTGCAGCTCGCCGACCACTACCAGCAGAACACCCCCATC
GGCGACGGCCCCGTGCTGCTGCCCGACAACCACTACCTGAGCACCCAGTCCGCCCTGAGCAAAGACCCCA
ACGAGAAGCGCGATCACATGGTCCTGCTGGAGTTCGTGACCGCCGCCGGGATCACTCTCGGCATGGACGA
GCTGTACAAGTCCGGACTCAGATCTCGAGAGGAGGAGGAGGAGACAGACAGCAGGATGCCCCACCTCGAC
AGCCCCGGCAGCTCCCAGCCGAGACGCTCCTTCCTCTCAAGGGTGATCAGGGCAGCGCTACCGTTGCAGC
TGCTTCTGCTGCTGCTGCTGCTCCTGGCCTGCCTGCTACCTGCCTCTGAAGATGACTACAGCTGCACCCA
GGCCAACAACTTTGCCCGATCCTTCTACCCCATGCTGCGGTACACCAACGGGCCACCTCCCACCTAGGAA
TTCGATATCAAGCTTATCGATAATCAACCTCTGGATTACAAAATTTGTGAAAGATTGACTGGTATTCTTA
ACTATGTTGCTCCTTTTACGCTATGTGGATACGCTGCTTTAATGCCTTTGTATCATGCTATTGCTTCCCG
TATGGCTTTCATTTTCTCCTCCTTGTATAAATCCTGGTTGCTGTCTCTTTATGAGGAGTTGTGGCCCGTT
GTCAGGCAACGTGGCGTGGTGTGCACTGTGTTTGCTGACGCAACCCCCACTGGTTGGGGCATTGCCACCA
CCTGTCAGCTCCTTTCCGGGACTTTCGCTTTCCCCCTCCCTATTGCCACGGCGGAACTCATCGCCGCCTG
CCTTGCCCGCTGCTGGACAGGGGCTCGGCTGTTGGGCACTGACAATTCCGTGGTGTTGTCGGGGAAATCA
TCGTCCTTTCCTTGGCTGCTCGCCTATGTTGCCACCTGGATTCTGCGCGGGACGTCCTTCTGCTACGTCC
CTTCGGCCCTCAATCCAGCGGACCTTCCTTCCCGCGGCCTGCTGCCGGCTCTGCGGCCTCTTCCGCGTCT
TCGCCTTCGCCCTCAGACGAGTCGGATCTCCCTTTGGGCCGCCTCCCCGCATCGATACCGAGCGCTAATA
AAAGATCTTTATTTTCATTAGATCTGTGTGTTGGTTTTTTGTGTCACGTGCGGACCGAGCGGCCGCAGGA
ACCCCTAGTGATGGAGTTGGCCACTCCCTCTCTGCGCGCTCGCTCGCTCACTGAGGCCGGGCGACCAAAG
GTCGCCCGACGCCCGGGCTTTGCCCGGGCGGCCTCAGTGAGCGAGCGAGCGCGCAGCTGCCTGCAGGGGC
GCCTGATGCGGTATTTTCTCCTTACGCATCTGTGCGGTATTTCACACCGCATA
[95 nt withheld, positions 3344-3438]
T
[46 nt withheld, positions 3440-3485]
C
[141 nt withheld, positions 3487-3627]
CCTTTGACGTTGGAGTCCACGTTCTTT
[37 nt withheld, positions 3655-3691]
ACTCTATCTCGGGCTATTCTTTTGATTTATAAGGGATTTTGCCGATTTCGGTCTATTGGTTAAAAAATGA
GCTGATTTAACAAAAATTTAACGCGAATTTTAACAAAATATTAACGTTTACAATTTTATGGTGCACTCTC
AGTACAATCTGCTCTGATGCCGCATAGTTAAGCCAGCCCCGACACCCGCCAACACCCGCTGACGCGCCCT
GACGGGCTTGTCTGCTCCCGGCATCCGCTTACAGACAAGCTGTGACCGTCTCCGGGAGCTGCATGTGTCA
GAGGTTTTCACCGTCATCACCGAAACGCGCGAGACGAAAGGGCCTCGTGATACGCCTATTTTTATAGGTT
AATGTCATGATAATAATGGTTTCTTAGACGTCAGGTGGCACTTTTCGGGGAAATGTGCGCGGAACCCCTA
TTTGTTTATTTTTCTAAATACATTCAAATATGTATCCGCTCATGAGACAATAACCCTGATAAATGCTTCA
ATAATATTGAAAAAGGAAGAGTATGAGTATTCAACATTTCCGTGTCGCCCTTATTCCCTTTTTTGCGGCA
TTTTGCCTTCCTGTTTTTGCTCACCCAGAAACGCTGGTGAAAGTAAAAGATGCTGAAGATCAGTTGGGTG
CACGAGTGGGTTACATCGAACTGGATCTCAACAGCGGTAAGATCCTTGAGAGTTTTCGCCCCGAAGAACG
TTTTCCAATGATGAGCACTTTTAAAGTTCTGCTATGTGGCGCGGTATTATCCCGTATTGACGCCGGGCAA
GAGCAACTCGGTCGCCGCATACACTATTCTCAGAATGACTTGGTTGAGTACTCACCAGTCACAGAAAAGC
ATCTTACGGATGGCATGACAGTAAGAGAATTATGCAGTGCTGCCATAACCATGAGTGATAACACTGCGGC
CAACTTACTTCTGACAACGATCGGAGGACCGAAGGAGCTAACCGCTTTTTTGCACAACATGGGGGATCAT
GTAACTCGCCTTGATCGTTGGGAACCGGAGCTGAATGAAGCCATACCAAACGACGAGCGTGACACCACGA
TGCCTGTAGCAATGGCAACAACGTTGCGCAAACTATTAACTGGCGAACTACTTACTCTAGCTTCCCGGCA
ACAATTAATAGACTGGATGGAGGCGGATAAAGTTGCAGGACCACTTCTGCGCTCGGCCCTTCCGGCTGGC
TGGTTTATTGCTGATAAATCTGGAGCCGGTGAGCGTGGGTCTCGCGGTATCATTGCAGCACTGGGGCCAG
ATGGTAAGCCCTCCCGTATCGTAGTTATCTACACGACGGGGAGTCAGGCAACTATGGATGAACGAAATAG
ACAGATCGCTGAGATAGGTGCCTCACTGATTAAGCATTGGTAACTGTCAGACCAAGTTTACTCATATATA
CTTTAGATTGATTTAAAACTTCATTTTTAATTTAAAAGGATCTAGGTGAAGATCCTTTTTGATAATCTCA
TGACCAAAATCCCTTAACGTGAGTTTTCGTTCCACTGAGCGTCAGACCCCGTAGAAAAGATCAAAGGATC
TTCTTGAGATCCTTTTTTTCTGCGCGTAATCTGCTGCTTGCAAACAAAAAAACCACCGCTACCAGCGGTG
GTTTGTTTGCCGGATCAAGAGCTACCAACTCTTTTTCCGAAGGTAACTGGCTTCAGCAGAGCGCAGATAC
CAAATACTGTTCTTCTAGTGTAGCCGTAGTTAGGCCACCACTTCAAGAACTCTGTAGCACCGCCTACATA
CCTCGCTCTGCTAATCCTGTTACCAGTGGCTGCTGCCAGTGGCGATAAGTCGTGTCTTACCGGGTTGGAC
TCAAGACGATAGTTACCGGATAAGGCGCAGCGGTCGGGCTGAACGGGGGGTTCGTGCACACAGCCCAGCT
TGGAGCGAACGACCTACACCGAACTGAGATACCTACAGCGTGAGCTATGAGAAAGCGCCACGCTTCCCGA
AGGGAGAAAGGCGGACAGGTATCCGGTAAGCGGCAGGGTCGGAACAGGAGAGCGCACGAGGGAGCTTCCA
GGGGGAAACGCCTGGTATCTTTATAGTCCTGTCGGGTTTCGCCACCTCTGACTTGAGCGTCGATTTTTGT
GATGCTCGTCAGGGGGGCGGAGCCTATGGAAAAACGCCAGCAACGCGGCCTTTTTACGGTTCCTGGCCTT
TTGCTGGCCTTTTGCTCACATGTCCTGCAGGCAGCTGCGCGCTCGCTCGCTCACTGAGGCCGCCCGGGCG
TCGGGCGACCTTTGGTCGCCCGGCCTCAGTGAGCGAGCGAGCGCGCAGAGAGGGAGTGGCCAACTCCATC
ACTAGGGGTTCCTGCGGCCGCACGCGTGAATTCGAACGCTGACGTCATCAACCCGCTCCAAGGAATCGCG
GGCCCAGTGTCACTAGGCGGGAACACCCAGCGCGCGTGCGCCCTGGCAGGAAGATGGCTGTGAGGGACAG
GGGAGTGGCGCCCTGCAATATTTGCATGTCGCTATGTGTTCTGGGAAATCACCATAAACGTGAAATCCCT
ATCAGTGATAGAGACTTATAAGTTCCCTATCAGTGATAGAGACACCGGCCTCCCCAAAGC
